Addgene plasmid #70625: R777-E341 Hs.TBK1
Purpose: Gateway ORF clone of human TBK1 [NM_013254.3] with stop codon (for native or N-terminal fusions)
Depositing lab: Dominic Esposito. Depositing organization: National Cancer Institute (NCI).
Backbone
  Vector backbone: pDonor-255
  Backbone size w/o insert (bp): 2693
  Vector type: Gateway Entry Clone
Growth in bacteria
  Bacterial resistance: Spectinomycin, 50 μg/mL
  Growth temperature: 37°C
  Growth strain: DH10B
  Copy number: High Copy
Gene/Insert
  Gene/Insert name: TBK1
  Species: H. sapiens (human)
  Insert size (bp): 2190
  GenBank ID: NM_013254.3
  Entrez Gene: TBK1 (a.k.a. FTDALS4, IIAE8, NAK, T2K)
  Cloning method: Gateway Cloning
  Sequencing primers: 5′ M13F 23-mer (5'-CCCAGTCACGACGTTGTAAAACG); 3′ attLR 23-mer (5'-TAACATCAGAGATTTTGAGACAC)
Terms and licenses: Academic/Nonprofit Terms; Industry Terms: Not Available to Industry
Depositor comments: t978a silent mutation not noted in Refseq
How to cite: R777-E341 Hs.TBK1 was a gift from Dominic Esposito (Addgene plasmid # 70625 ; http://n2t.net/addgene:70625 ; RRID:Addgene_70625)
