[The description below was written by a language model from this plasmid's Addgene catalogue record and pLannotate feature annotations shown in this document.]
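Description:
R777-E341 Hs.TBK1 is a Gateway entry clone built on the pDonor-255 backbone (about 2.7 kb without insert; the full sequence record is 4,883 nt) that carries the human TBK1 open reading frame, corresponding to the RefSeq transcript NM_013254.3. It is a bacterial propagation and shuttling plasmid rather than an expression vector. It replicates in E. coli from a high-copy ColE1/pUC-type origin and is selected with spectinomycin through the aadA aminoglycoside adenylyltransferase gene (SmR). This gene appears to be driven by a fragment of the class 1 integron Pc promoter annotated upstream. Short annotated remnants of lacZα, lacI and a gentamicin resistance gene are backbone leftovers with no evident function here. The rrnB T1 and T2 terminators lie upstream of the cloning region, where they would help insulate the insert from read-through transcription.

The roughly 2.2 kb TBK1 coding sequence sits between two attL recombination sites, which the automated annotation labels as attL3 and a partial attL2. No promoter for the insert is present, as expected for an entry clone. An LR Clonase reaction moves the ORF into a compatible Gateway destination vector, which supplies the promoter, tags and host-specific elements. The ORF retains its stop codon, so it suits expression of native TBK1 or N-terminal fusions but not C-terminal tagging. The depositor notes a silent t978a change relative to the reference sequence, which does not alter the encoded protein. TBK1 (also known as NAK or T2K) is a serine/threonine kinase, and the clone serves as a source template for building TBK1 expression constructs.
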