Features (pLannotate 1.2.2; 11 found; start..end, strand, type, name):
     18..54      -  CDS            lacZα (fragment): LacZα fragment of β-galactosidase; lacZ fragment
     85..180     +  protein_bind   attL3: mutant version of attL; recombination site for the Gateway® LR reaction LR Clonase™
    186..2372    +  CDS            TBK1: TBK1_HUMAN - Also known as NAK From Homo sapiens (Human).
   2380..2473    -  protein_bind   attL2 (fragment): mutant version of attL; recombination site for the Gateway® LR reaction LR Clonase™
   2588..2611    +  promoter       Pc promoter (fragment): intI1 (promoter lies within the coding sequence); class 1 integron promoter
   2787..2843    +  CDS            GmR (fragment): gentamycin acetyltransferase; aacC1; confers resistance to gentamycin
   2850..3641    +  CDS            SmR: aminoglycoside adenylyltransferase (Murphy, 1985); aadA; confers resistance to spectinomycin and streptomycin
   3734..4322    +  rep_origin     ori: high-copy-number ColE1/pMB1/pBR322/pUC origin of replication
   4505..4597    +  CDS            lacI (fragment): lac repressor; lacI; The lac repressor binds to the lac operator to inhibit transcription in E. coli. This inhibition can be relieved by adding lactose or isopropyl-β-D-thiogalactopyranoside (IPTG).
   4652..4679    -  terminator     rrnB T2 terminator: transcription terminator T2 from the E. coli rrnB gene
   4811..4854    +  terminator     rrnB T1 terminator: Escherichia coli rrnB; transcription terminator T1 from the E. coli rrnB gene
>Addgene plasmid #70625 | R777-E341 Hs.TBK1 | depositor full sequence | sequence record 126074 | Full Sequence
TTAACGCTAGCATGGATGTTTTCCCAGTCACGACGTTGTAAAACGACGGCCAGTCTTAAAATTCGAGCTC
GGTCCGAGGATCCGAAATAATGATTTTATTTTGACTGATAGTGACCTGTTCGTTGCAACAAATTGATAAG
CAATGCTTTTTTATAATGCCAACTTTGTACAAAAAAGTTGGCACCATGCAGAGCACTTCTAATCATCTGT
GGCTTTTATCTGATATTTTAGGCCAAGGAGCTACTGCAAATGTCTTTCGTGGAAGACATAAGAAAACTGG
TGATTTATTTGCTATCAAAGTATTTAATAACATAAGCTTCCTTCGTCCAGTGGATGTTCAAATGAGAGAA
TTTGAAGTGTTGAAAAAACTCAATCACAAAAATATTGTCAAATTATTTGCTATTGAAGAGGAGACAACAA
CAAGACATAAAGTACTTATTATGGAATTTTGTCCATGTGGGAGTTTATACACTGTTTTAGAAGAACCTTC
TAATGCCTATGGACTACCAGAATCTGAATTCTTAATTGTTTTGCGAGATGTGGTGGGTGGAATGAATCAT
CTACGAGAGAATGGTATAGTGCACCGTGATATCAAGCCAGGAAATATCATGCGTGTTATAGGGGAAGATG
GACAGTCTGTGTACAAACTCACAGATTTTGGTGCAGCTAGAGAATTAGAAGATGATGAGCAGTTTGTTTC
TCTGTATGGCACAGAAGAATATTTGCACCCTGATATGTATGAGAGAGCAGTGCTAAGAAAAGATCATCAG
AAGAAATATGGAGCAACAGTTGATCTTTGGAGCATTGGGGTAACATTTTACCATGCAGCTACTGGATCAC
TGCCATTTAGACCCTTTGAAGGGCCTCGTAGGAATAAAGAAGTGATGTATAAAATAATTACAGGAAAGCC
TTCTGGTGCAATATCTGGAGTACAGAAAGCAGAAAATGGACCAATTGACTGGAGTGGAGACATGCCTGTT
TCTTGCAGTCTTTCTCGGGGTCTTCAGGTTCTACTTACCCCTGTTCTTGCAAACATCCTTGAAGCAGATC
AGGAAAAGTGTTGGGGTTTTGACCAGTTTTTTGCAGAAACTAGTGATATACTTCACCGAATGGTAATTCA
TGTTTTTTCGCTACAACAAATGACAGCTCATAAGATTTATATACATAGCTATAATACTGCTACTATATTT
CATGAACTGGTATATAAACAAACCAAAATTATTTCTTCAAATCAAGAACTTATCTACGAAGGGCGACGCT
TAGTCTTAGAACCTGGAAGGCTGGCACAACATTTCCCTAAAACTACTGAGGAAAACCCTATATTTGTAGT
AAGCCGGGAACCTCTGAATACCATAGGATTAATATATGAAAAAATTTCCCTCCCTAAAGTACATCCACGT
TATGATTTAGACGGGGATGCTAGCATGGCTAAGGCAATAACAGGGGTTGTGTGTTATGCCTGCAGAATTG
CCAGTACCTTACTGCTTTATCAGGAATTAATGCGAAAGGGGATACGATGGCTGATTGAATTAATTAAAGA
TGATTACAATGAAACTGTTCACAAAAAGACAGAAGTTGTGATCACATTGGATTTCTGTATCAGAAACATT
GAAAAAACTGTGAAAGTATATGAAAAGTTGATGAAGATCAACCTGGAAGCGGCAGAGTTAGGTGAAATTT
CAGACATACACACCAAATTGTTGAGACTTTCCAGTTCTCAGGGAACAATAGAAACCAGTCTTCAGGATAT
CGACAGCAGATTATCTCCAGGTGGATCACTGGCAGACGCATGGGCACATCAAGAAGGCACTCATCCGAAA
GACAGAAATGTAGAAAAACTACAAGTCCTGTTAAATTGCATGACAGAGATTTACTATCAGTTCAAAAAAG
ACAAAGCAGAACGTAGATTAGCTTATAATGAAGAACAAATCCACAAATTTGATAAGCAAAAACTGTATTA
CCATGCCACAAAAGCTATGACGCACTTTACAGATGAATGTGTTAAAAAGTATGAGGCATTTTTGAATAAG
TCAGAAGAATGGATAAGAAAGATGCTTCATCTTAGGAAACAGTTATTATCGCTGACTAATCAGTGTTTTG
ATATTGAAGAAGAAGTATCAAAATATCAAGAATATACTAATGAGTTACAAGAAACTCTGCCTCAGAAAAT
GTTTACAGCTTCCAGTGGAATCAAACATACCATGACCCCAATTTATCCAAGTTCTAACACATTAGTAGAA
ATGACTCTTGGTATGAAGAAATTAAAGGAAGAGATGGAAGGGGTGGTTAAAGAACTTGCTGAAAATAACC
ACATTTTAGAAAGGTTTGGCTCTTTAACCATGGATGGTGGCCTTCGCAACGTTGACTGTCTTTAATCAAC
TTTCTTGTACAAAGTTGGCATTATAGGAAAGCATTGCTTATCAATTTGTTGCAACGAACAGGTCACTATC
AGTCAAAATAAAATCATTATTTGCATGCAAGCTTAGATCCTCTAGACCAGCCAGGACAGAAATGCCTCGA
CTTCGCTGCTACCCAAGGTTGCCGGGTGACGCACACCGTGGAAACGGATGAAGGCACGAACCCAGTGGAC
ATAAGCCTGTTCGGTTCGTAAGCTGTAATGCAAGTAGCGTATGCGCTCACGCAACTGGTCCAGAACCTTG
ACCGAACGCAGCGGTGGTAACGGCGCAGTGGCGGTTTTCATGGCTTGTTATGACTGTTTTTTTGGGGTAC
AGTCTATGCCTCGGGCATCCAAGCAGCAAGCGCGTTACGCCGTGGGTCGATGTTTGATGTTATGGAGCAG
CAACGATGTTACGCAGCAGGGCAGTCGCCCTAAAACAAAGTTAAACATTATGAGGGAAGCGGTGATCGCC
GAAGTATCGACTCAACTATCAGAGGTAGTTGGCGTCATCGAGCGCCATCTCGAACCGACGTTGCTGGCCG
TACATTTGTACGGCTCCGCAGTGGATGGCGGCCTGAAGCCACACAGTGATATTGATTTGCTGGTTACGGT
GACCGTAAGGCTTGATGAAACAACGCGGCGAGCTTTGATCAACGACCTTTTGGAAACTTCGGCTTCCCCT
GGAGAGAGCGAGATTCTCCGCGCTGTAGAAGTCACCATTGTTGTGCACGACGACATCATTCCGTGGCGTT
ATCCAGCTAAGCGCGAACTGCAATTTGGAGAATGGCAGCGCAATGACATTCTTGCAGGTATCTTCGAGCC
AGCCACGATCGACATTGATCTGGCTATCTTGCTGACAAAAGCAAGAGAACATAGCGTTGCCTTGGTAGGT
CCAGCGGCGGAGGAACTCTTTGATCCGGTTCCTGAACAGGATCTATTTGAGGCGCTAAATGAAACCTTAA
CGCTATGGAACTCGCCGCCCGACTGGGCTGGCGATGAGCGAAATGTAGTGCTTACGTTGTCCCGCATTTG
GTACAGCGCAGTAACCGGCAAAATCGCGCCGAAGGATGTCGCTGCCGACTGGGCAATGGAGCGCCTGCCG
GCCCAGTATCAGCCCGTCATACTTGAAGCTAGACAGGCTTATCTTGGACAAGAAGAAGATCGCTTGGCCT
CGCGCGCAGATCAGTTGGAAGAATTTGTCCACTACGTGAAAGGCGAGATCACCAAGGTAGTCGGCAAATA
ACCCTCGAGCCACCCATGACCAAAATCCCTTAACGTGAGTTACGCGTCGTTCCACTGAGCGTCAGACCCC
GTAGAAAAGATCAAAGGATCTTCTTGAGATCCTTTTTTTCTGCGCGTAATCTGCTGCTTGCAAACAAAAA
AACCACCGCTACCAGCGGTGGTTTGTTTGCCGGATCAAGAGCTACCAACTCTTTTTCCGAAGGTAACTGG
CTTCAGCAGAGCGCAGATACCAAATACTGTCCTTCTAGTGTAGCCGTAGTTAGGCCACCACTTCAAGAAC
TCTGTAGCACCGCCTACATACCTCGCTCTGCTAATCCTGTTACCAGTGGCTGCTGCCAGTGGCGATAAGT
CGTGTCTTACCGGGTTGGACTCAAGACGATAGTTACCGGATAAGGCGCAGCGGTCGGGCTGAACGGGGGG
TTCGTGCACACAGCCCAGCTTGGAGCGAACGACCTACACCGAACTGAGATACCTACAGCGTGAGCATTGA
GAAAGCGCCACGCTTCCCGAAGGGAGAAAGGCGGACAGGTATCCGGTAAGCGGCAGGGTCGGAACAGGAG
AGCGCACGAGGGAGCTTCCAGGGGGAAACGCCTGGTATCTTTATAGTCCTGTCGGGTTTCGCCACCTCTG
ACTTGAGCGTCGATTTTTGTGATGCTCGTCAGGGGGGCGGAGCCTATGGAAAAACGCCAGCAACGCGGCC
TTTTTACGGTTCCTGGCCTTTTGCTGGCCTTTTGCTCACATGTTCTTTCCTGCGTTATCCCCTGATTCTG
TGGATAACCGTATTACCGCCTTTGAGTGAGCTGATACCGCTCGCCGCAGCCGAACGACCGAGCGCAGCGA
GTCAGTGAGCGAGGAAGCGGAAGAGCGCCCAATACGCAAACCGCCTCTCCCCGCGCGTTGGCCGATTCAT
TAATGCAGCTGGCACGACAGGTTTCCCGACTGGAAAGCGGGCAGTGAGCGCAACGCAATTAATACGCGTA
CCGCTAGCCAGGAAGAGTTTGTAGAAACGCAAAAAGGCCATCCGTCAGGATGGCCTTCTGCTTAGTTTGA
TGCCTGGCAGTTTATGGCGGGCGTCCTGCCCGCCACCCTCCGGGCCGTTGCTTCACAACGTTCAAATCCG
CTCCCGGCGGATTTGTCCTACTCAGGAGAGCGTTCACCGACAAACAACAGATAAAACGAAAGGCCCAGTC
TTCCGACTGAGCCTTTCGTTTTATTTGATGCCTGGCAGTTCCCTACTCTCGCG
