>Addgene plasmid #70625 | R777-E341 Hs.TBK1 | addgene partial sequence | sequence record 133400 | pCR8_R1 5'-cgaaccgaacaggcttatgt-3'
CCCGGCAACCTTGGGTAGCAGCGAAGTCGAGGCATTTCTGTCCTGGCTGGTCTAGAGGATCTAAGCTTGC
ATGCAAATAATGATTTTATTTTGACTGATAGTGACCTGTTCGTTGCAACAAATTGATAAGCAATGCTTTC
CTATAATGCCAACTTTGTACAAGAAAGTTGATTAAAGACAGTCAACGTTGCGAAGGCCACCATCCATGGT
TAAAGAGCCAAACCTTTCTAAAATGTGGTTATTTTCAGCAAGTTCTTTAACCACCCCTTCCATCTCTTCC
TTTAATTTCTTCATACCAAGAGTCATTTCTACTAATGTGTTAGAACTTGGATAAATTGGGGTCATGGTAT
GTTTGATTCCACTGGAAGCTGTAAACATTTTCTGAGGCAGAGTTTCTTGTAACTCATTAGTATATTCTTG
ATATTTTGATACTTCTTCTTCAATATCAAAACACTGATTAGTCAGCGATAATAACTGTTTCCTAAGATGA
AGCATCTTTCTTATCCATTCTTCTGACTTATTCAAAAATGCCTCATACTTTTTAACACATTCATCTGTAA
AGTGCGTCATAGCTTTTGTGGCATGGTAATACAGTTTTTGCTTATCAAATTTGTGGATTTGTTCTTCATT
ATAAGCTAATCTACGTTCTGCTTTGTCTTTTTTGAACTGATAGTAAATCTCTGTCATGCAATTTAACAGG
ACTTGTAGTTTTTCTACATTTCTGTCTTTCGGATGAGTGCCTTCTTGATGTGCCCATGCGTCTGCCAGTG
ATCCACCTGGAGATAATCTGCTGTCGATATCCTGAAGACTGGTTTCTATTGTTCCCTGAGAACTGGAAAG
TCTCAACAATTTGGTGTGTATGTCTGAAATTTCACCTAACTCTGCCGCTTCCAGGTTGATCTTCATCAAC
TTTTCATATACTTTCACAGT
